>Addgene plasmid #12517 | pHAHA | addgene full sequence | sequence record 178458 | Addgene NGS Result
GAATCAATATTGGCAATTAGCCATATTAGTCATTGGTTATATAGCATAAATCAATATTGGCTATTGGCCA
TTGCATACGTTGTATCTATATCATAATATGTACATTTATATTGGCTCATGTCCAATATGACCGCCATGTT
GACATTGATTATTGACTAGTTATTAATAGTAATCAATTACGGGGTCATTAGTTCATAGCCCATATATGGA
GTTCCGCGTTACATAACTTACGGTAAATGGCCCGCCTGGCTGACCGCCCAACGACCCCCGCCCATTGACG
TCAATAATGACGTATGTTCCCATAGTAACGCCAATAGGGACTTTCCATTGACGTCAATGGGTGGAGTATT
TACGGTAAACTGCCCACTTGGCAGTACATCAAGTGTATCATATGCCAAGTCCGCCCCCTATTGACGTCAA
TGACGGTAAATGGCCCGCCTGGCATTATGCCCAGTACATGACCTTACGGGACTTTCCTACTTGGCAGTAC
ATCTACGTATTAGTCATCGCTATTACCATGGTGATGCGGTTTTGGCAGTACACCAATGGGCGTGGATAGC
GGTTTGACTCACGGGGATTTCCAAGTCTCCACCCCATTGACGTCAATGGGAGTTTGTTTTGGCACCAAAA
TCAACGGGACTTTCCAAAATGTCGTAATAACCCCGCCCCGTTGACGCAAATGGGCGGTAGGCGTGTACGG
TGGGAGGTCTATATAAGCAGAGCTCGTTTAGTGAACCGTCAGATCTCTAGAAGCTGGGTACCGAAATGGG
ATACGATGTTCCAGATTACGCTTCGTACGATGTTCCAGATTACGCAAGCTTGCTAGCGGCCGCTCGAGGC
CGGCAAGGCCGGATCCAGACATGATAAGATACATTGATGAGTTTGGACAAACCACAACTAGAATGCAGTG
AAAAAAATGCTTTATTTGTGAAATTTGTGATGCTATTGCTTTATTTGTAACCATTATAAGCTGCAATAAA
CAAGTTAACAACAACAATTGCATTCATTTTATGTTTCAGGTTCAGGGGGAGGTGTGGGAGGTTTTTTAAA
GCAAGTAAAACCTCTACAAATGTGGTATGGCTGATTATGATCCGGCTGCCTCGCGCGTTTCGGTGATGAC
GGTGAAAACCTCTGACACATGCAGCTCCCGGAGACGGTCACAGCTTGTCTGTAAGCGGATGCCGGGAGCA
GACAAGCCCGTCAGGGCGCGTCAGCGGGTGTTGGCGGGTGTCGGGGCGCAGCCATGAGGTCGACTCTAGA
GGATCGATCCCCGCCCCGGACGAACTAAACCTGACTACGACATCTCTGCCCCTTCTTCGCGGGGCAGTGC
ATGTAATCCCTTCAGTTGGTTGGTACAACTTGCCAACTGGGCCCTGTTCCACATGTGACACGGGGGGGGA
CCAAACACAAAGGGGTTCTCTGACTGTAGTTGACATCCTTATAAATGGATGTGCACATTTGCCAACACTG
AGTGGCTTTCATCCTGGAGCAGACTTTGCAGTCTGTGGACTGCAACACAACATTGCCTTTATGTGTAACT
CTTGGCTGAAGCTCTTACACCAATGCTGGGGGACATGTACCTCCCAGGGGCCCAGGAAGACTACGGGAGG
CTACACCAACGTCAATCAGAGGGGCCTGTGTAGCTACCGATAAGCGGACCCTCAAGAGGGCATTAGCAAT
AGTGTTTATAAGGCCCCCTTGTTAACCCTAAACGGGTAGCATATGCTTCCCGGGTAGTAGTATATACTAT
CCAGACTAACCCTAATTCAATAGCATATGTTACCCAACGGGAAGCATATGCTATCGAATTAGGGTTAGTA
AAAGGGTCCTAAGGAACAGCGATATCTCCCACCCCATGAGCTGTCACGGTTTTATTTACATGGGGTCAGG
ATTCCACGAGGGTAGTGAACCATTTTAGTCACAAGGGCAGTGGCTGAAGATCAAGGAGCGGGCAGTGAAC
TCTCCTGAATCTTCGCCTGCTTCTTCATTCTCCTTCGTTTAGCTAATAGAATAACTGCTGAGTTGTGAAC
AGTAAGGTGTATGTGAGGTGCTCGAAAACAAGGTTTCAGGTGACGCCCCCAGAATAAAATTTGGACGGGG
GGTTCAGTGGTGGCATTGTGCTATGACACCAATATAACCCTCACAAACCCCTTGGGCAATAAATACTAGT
GTAGGAATGAAACATTCTGAATATCTTTAACAATAGAAATCCATGGGGTGGGGACAAGCCGTAAAGACTG
GATGTCCATCTCACACGAATTTATGGCTATGGGCAACACATAATCCTAGTGCAATATGATACTGGGGTTA
TTAAGATGTGTCCCAGGCAGGGACCAAGACAGGTGAACCATGTTGTTACACTCTATTTGTAACAAGGGGA
AAGAGAGTGGACGCCGACAGCAGCGGACTCCACTGGTTGTCTCTAACACCCCCGAAAATTAAACGGGGCT
CCACGCCAATGGGGCCCATAAACAAAGACAAGTGGCCACTCTTTTTTTTGAAATTGTGGAGTGGGGGCAC
GCGTCAGCCCCCACACGCCGCCCTGCGGTTTTGGACTGTAAAATAAGGGTGTAATAACTTGGCTGATTGT
AACCCCGCTAACCACTGCGGTCAAACCACTTGCCCACAAAACCACTAATGGCACCCCGGGGAATACCTGC
ATAAGTAGGTGGGCGGGCCAAGATAGGGGCGCGATTGCTGCGATCTGGAGGACAAATTACACACACTTGC
GCCTGAGCGCCAAGCACAGGGTTGTTGGTCCTCATATTCACGAGGTCGCTGAGAGCACGGTGGGCTAATG
TTGCCATGGGTAGCATATACTACCCAAATATCTGGATAGCATATGCTATCCTAATCTATATCTGGGTAGC
ATAGGCTATCCTAATCTATATCTGGGTAGCATATGCTATCCTAATCTATATCTGGGTAGTATATGCTATC
CTAATTTATATCTGGGTAGCATAGGCTATCCTAATCTATATCTGGGTAGCATATGCTATCCTAATCTATA
TCTGGGTAGTATATGCTATCCTAATCTGTATCCGGGTAGCATATGCTATCCTAATAGAGATTAGGGTAGT
ATATGCTATCCTAATTTATATCTGGGTAGCATATACTACCCAAATATCTGGATAGCATATGCTATCCTAA
TCTATATCTGGGTAGCATATGCTATCCTAATCTATATCTGGGTAGCATAGGCTATCCTAATCTATATCTG
GGTAGCATATGCTATCCTAATCTATATCTGGGTAGTATATGCTATCCTAATTTATATCTGGGTAGCATAG
GCTATCCTAATCTATATCTGGGTAGCATATGCTATCCTAATCTATATCTGGGTAGTATATGCTATCCTAA
TCTGTATCCGGGTAGCATATGCTATCCTCATGCATATACAGTCAGCATATGATACCCAGTAGTAGAGTGG
GAGTGCTATCCTTTGCATATGCCGCCACCTCCCAAGGGGGCGTGAATTTTCGCTGCTTGTCCTTTTCCTG
CTGGTTGCTCCCATTCTTAGGTGAATTTAAGGAGGCCAGGCTAAAGCCGTCGCATGTCTGATTGCTCACC
AGGTAAATGTCGCTAATGTTTTCCAACGCGAGAAGGTGTTGAGCGCGGAGCTGAGTGACGTGACAACATG
GGTATGCCCAATTGCCCCATGTTGGGAGGACGAAAATGGTGACAAGACAGATGGCCAGAAATACACCAAC
AGCACGCATGATGTCTACTGGGGATTTATTCTTTAGTGCGGGGGAATACACGGCTTTTAATACGATTGAG
GGCGTCTCCTAACAAGTTACATCACTCCTGCCCTTCCTCACCCTCATCTCCATCACCTCCTTCATCTCCG
TCATCTCCGTCATCACCCTCCGCGGCAGCCCCTTCCACCATAGGTGGAAACCAGGGAGGCAAATCTACTC
CATCGTCAAAGCTGCACACAGTCACCCTGATATTGCAGGTAGGAGCGGGCTTTGTCATAACAAGGTCCTT
AATCGCATCCTTCAAAACCTCAGCAAATATATGAGTTTGTAAAAAGACCATGAAATAACAGACAATGGAC
TCCCTTAGCGGGCCAGGTTGTGGGCCGGGTCCAGGGGCCATTCCAAAGGGGAGACGACTCAATGGTGTAA
GACGACATTGTGGAATAGCAAGGGCAGTTCCTCGCCTTAGGTTGTAAAGGGAGGTCTTACTACCTCCATA
TACGAACACACCGGCGACCCAAGTTCCTTCGTCGGTAGTCCTTTCTACGTGACTCCTAGCCAGGAGAGCT
CTTAAACCTTCTGCAATGTTCTCAAATTTCGGGTTGGAACCTCCTTGACCACGATGCTTTCCAAACCACC
CTCCTTTTTTGCGCCTGCCTCCATCACCCTGACCCCGGGGTCCAGTGCTTGGGCCTTCTCCTGGGTCATC
TGCGGGGCCCTGCTCTATCGCTCCCGGGGGCACGTCAGGCTCACCATCTGGGCCACCTTCTTGGTGGTAT
TCAAAATAATCGGCTTCCCCTACAGGGTGGAAAAATGGCCTTCTACCTGGAGGGGGCCTGCGCGGTGGAG
ACCCGGATGATGATGACTGACTACTGGGACTCCTGGGCCTCTTTTCTCCACGTCCACGACCTCTCCCCCT
GGCTCTTTCACGACTTCCCCCCCTGGCTCTTTCACGTCCTCTACCCCGGCGGCCTCCACTACCTCCTCGA
CCCCGGCCTCCACTACCTCCTCGACCCCGGCCTCCACTGCCTCCTCGACCCCGGCCTCCACCTCCTGCTC
CTGCCCCTCCTGCTCCTGCCCCTCCTCCTGCTCCTGCCCCTCCTGCTCCTGCCCCTCCCGCTCCTGCTCC
TGCTCCTGTTCCACCGTGGGTCCCTTTGCAGCCAATGCAACTTGGACGTTTTTGGGGTCTCCGGACACCA
TCTCTATGTCTTGGCCCTGATCCTGAGCCGCCCGGGGCTCCTGGTCTTCCGCCTCCTCGTCCTCGTCCTC
TTCCCCGTCCTCGTCCATGGTTATCACCCCCTCTTCTTTGAGGTCCACTGCCGCCGGAGCCTTCTGGTCC
AGATGTGTCTCCCTTCTCTCCTAGGCCATTTCCAGGTCCTGTACCTGGCCCCTCGTCAGACATGATTCAC
ACTAAAAGAGATCAATAGACATCTTTATTAGACGACGCTCAGTGAATACAGGGAGTGCAGACTCCTGCCC
CCTCCAACAGCCCCCCCACCCTCATCCCCTTCATGGTCGCTGTCAGACAGATCCAGGTCTGAAAATTCCC
CATCCTCCGAACCATCCTCGTCCTCATCACCAATTACTCGCAGCCCGGAAAACTCCCGCTGAACATCCTC
AAGATTTGCGTCCTGAGCCTCAAGCCAGGCCTCAAATTCCTCGTCCCCCTTTTTGCTGGACGGTAGGGAT
GGGGATTCTCGGGACCCCTCCTCTTCCTCTTCAAGGTCACCAGACAGAGATGCTACTGGGGCAACGGAAG
AAAAGCTGGGTGCGGCCTGTGAGGATCAGCTTATCGATGATAAGCTGTCAAACATGAGAATTCTTGAAGA
CGAAAGGGCCTCGTGATACGCCTATTTTTATAGGTTAATGTCATGATAATAATGGTTTCTTAGACGTCAG
GTGGCACTTTTCGGGGAAATGTGCGCGGAACCCCTATTTGTTTATTTTTCTAAATACATTCAAATATGTA
TCCGCTCATGAGACAATAACCCTGATAAATGCTTCAATAATATTGAAAAAGGAAGAGTATGAGTATTCAA
CATTTCCGTGTCGCCCTTATTCCCTTTTTTGCGGCATTTTGCCTTCCTGTTTTTGCTCACCCAGAAACGC
TGGTGAAAGTAAAAGATGCTGAAGATCAGTTGGGTGCACGAGTGGGTTACATCGAACTGGATCTCAACAG
CGGTAAGATCCTTGAGAGTTTTCGCCCCGAAGAACGTTTTCCAATGATGAGCACTTTTAAAGTTCTGCTA
TGTGGCGCGGTATTATCCCGTGTTGACGCCGGGCAAGAGCAACTCGGTCGCCGCATACACTATTCTCAGA
ATGACTTGGTTGAGTACTCACCAGTCACAGAAAAGCATCTTACGGATGGCATGACAGTAAGAGAATTATG
CAGTGCTGCCATAACCATGAGTGATAACACTGCGGCCAACTTACTTCTGACAACGATCGGAGGACCGAAG
GAGCTAACCGCTTTTTTGCACAACATGGGGGATCATGTAACTCGCCTTGATCGTTGGGAACCGGAGCTGA
ATGAAGCCATACCAAACGACGAGCGTGACACCACGATGCCTGCAGCAATGGCAACAACGTTGCGCAAACT
ATTAACTGGCGAACTACTTACTCTAGCTTCCCGGCAACAATTAATAGACTGGATGGAGGCGGATAAAGTT
GCAGGACCACTTCTGCGCTCGGCCCTTCCGGCTGGCTGGTTTATTGCTGATAAATCTGGAGCCGGTGAGC
GTGGGTCTCGCGGTATCATTGCAGCACTGGGGCCAGATGGTAAGCCCTCCCGTATCGTAGTTATCTACAC
GACGGGGAGTCAGGCAACTATGGATGAACGAAATAGACAGATCGCTGAGATAGGTGCCTCACTGATTAAG
CATTGGTAACTGTCAGACCAAGTTTACTCATATATACTTTAGATTGATTTAAAACTTCATTTTTAATTTA
AAAGGATCTAGGTGAAGATCCTTTTTGATAATCTCATGACCAAAATCCCTTAACGTGAGTTTTCGTTCCA
CTGAGCGTCAGACCCCGTAGAAAAGATCAAAGGATCTTCTTGAGATCCTTTTTTTCTGCGCGTAATCTGC
TGCTTGCAAACAAAAAAACCACCGCTACCAGCGGTGGTTTGTTTGCCGGATCAAGAGCTACCAACTCTTT
TTCCGAAGGTAACTGGCTTCAGCAGAGCGCAGATACCAAATACTGTCCTTCTAGTGTAGCCGTAGTTAGG
CCACCACTTCAAGAACTCTGTAGCACCGCCTACATACCTCGCTCTGCTAATCCTGTTACCAGTGGCTGCT
GCCAGTGGCGATAAGTCGTGTCTTACCGGGTTGGACTCAAGACGATAGTTACCGGATAAGGCGCAGCGGT
CGGGCTGAACGGGGGGTTCGTGCACACAGCCCAGCTTGGAGCGAACGACCTACACCGAACTGAGATACCT
ACAGCGTGAGCTATGAGAAAGCGCCACGCTTCCCGAAGGGAGAAAGGCGGACAGGTATCCGGTAAGCGGC
AGGGTCGGAACAGGAGAGCGCACGAGGGAGCTTCCAGGGGGAAACGCCTGGTATCTTTATAGTCCTGTCG
GGTTTCGCCACCTCTGACTTGAGCGTCGATTTTTGTGATGCTCGTCAGGGGGGCGGAGCCTATGGAAAAA
CGCCAGCAACGCGGCCTTTTTACGGTTCCTGGCCTTTTGCTGGCCTTGAAGCTGTCCCTGATGGTCGTCA
TCTACCTGCCTGGACAGCATGGCCTGCAACGCGGGCATCCCGATGCCGCCGGAAGCGAGAAGAATCATAA
TGGGGAAGGCCATCCAGCCTCGCGTCGCGAACGCCAGCAAGACGTAGCCCAGCGCGTCGGCCCCGAGATG
CGCCGCGTGCGGCTGCTGGAGATGGCGGACGCGATGGATATGTTCTGCCAAGGGTTGGTTTGCGCATTCA
CAGTTCTCCGCAAGAATTGATTGGCTCCAATTCTTGGAGTGGTGAATCCGTTAGCGAGGTGCCGCCCTGC
TTCATCCCCGTGGCCCGTTGCTCGCGTTTGCTGGCGGTGTCCCCGGAAGAAATATATTTGCATGTCTTTA
GTTCTATGATGACACAAACCCCGCCCAGCGTCTTGTCATTGGCGAATTCGAACACGCAGATGCAGTCGGG
GCGGCGCGGTCCGAGGTCCACTTCGCATATTAAGGTGACGCGTGTGGCCTCGAACACCGAGCGACCCTGC
AGCGACCCGCTTAACAGCGTCAACAGCGTGCCGCAGATCCCGGGGGGCAATGAGATATGAAAAAGCCTGA
ACTCACCGCGACGTCTGTCGAGAAGTTTCTGATCGAAAAGTTCGACAGCGTCTCCGACCTGATGCAGCTC
TCGGAGGGCGAAGAATCTCGTGCTTTCAGCTTCGATGTAGGAGGGCGTGGATATGTCCTGCGGGTAAATA
GCTGCGCCGATGGTTTCTACAAAGATCGTTATGTTTATCGGCACTTTGCATCGGCCGCGCTCCCGATTCC
GGAAGTGCTTGACATTGGGGAATTCAGCGAGAGCCTGACCTATTGCATCTCCCGCCGTGCACAGGGTGTC
ACGTTGCAAGACCTGCCTGAAACCGAACTGCCCGCTGTTCTGCAGCCGGTCGCGGAGGCCATGGATGCGA
TCGCTGCGGCCGATCTTAGCCAGACGAGCGGGTTCGGCCCATTCGGACCGCAAGGAATCGGTCAATACAC
TACATGGCGTGATTTCATATGCGCGATTGCTGATCCCCATGTGTATCACTGGCAAACTGTGATGGACGAC
ACCGTCAGTGCGTCCGTCGCGCAGGCTCTCGATGAGCTGATGCTTTGGGCCGAGGACTGCCCCGAAGTCC
GGCACCTCGTGCACGCGGATTTCGGCTCCAACAATGTCCTGACGGACAATGGCCGCATAACAGCGGTCAT
TGACTGGAGCGAGGCGATGTTCGGGGATTCCCAATACGAGGTCGCCAACATCTTCTTCTGGAGGCCGTGG
TTGGCTTGTATGGAGCAGCAGACGCGCTACTTCGAGCGGAGGCATCCGGAGCTTGCAGGATCGCCGCGGC
TCCGGGCGTATATGCTCCGCATTGGTCTTGACCAACTCTATCAGAGCTTGGTTGACGGCAATTTCGATGA
TGCAGCTTGGGCGCAGGGTCGATGCGACGCAATCGTCCGATCCGGAGCCGGGACTGTCGGGCGTACACAA
ATCGCCCGCAGAAGCGCGGCCGTCTGGACCGATGGCTGTGTAGAAGTACTCGCCGATAGTGGAAACCGAC
GCCCCAGCACTCGTCCGGATCGGGAGATGGGGGAGGCTAACTGAAACACGGAAGGAGACAATACCGGAAG
GAACCCGCGCTATGACGGCAATAAAAAGACAGAATAAAACGCACGGGTGTTGGGTCGTTTGTTCATAAAC
GCGGGGTTCGGTCCCAGGGCTGGCACTCTGTCGATACCCCACCGAGACCCCATTGGGGCCAATACGCCCG
CGTTTCTTCCTTTTCCCCACCCCACCCCCCAAGTTCGGGTGAAGGCCCAGGGCTCGCAGCCAACGTCGGG
GCGGCAGGCCCTGCCATAGCCACTGGCCCCGTGGGTTAGGGACGGGGTCCCCCATGGGGAATGGTTTATG
GTTCGTGGGGGTTATTATTTTGGGCGTTGCGTGGGGTCAGGTCCACGACTGGACTGAGCAGACAGACCCA
TGGTTTTTGGATGGCCTGGGCATGGACCGCATGTACTGGCGCGACACGAACACCGGGCGTCTGTGGCTGC
CAAACACCCCCGACCCCCAAAAACCACCGCGCGGATTTCTGGCGTGCCAAGCTAGTCGACCAATTCTCAT
GTTTGACAGCTTATCATCGCAGATCCGGGCAACGTTGTTGCCATTGCTGCAGGCGCAGAACTGGTAGGTA
TGGAAGATCTATACATT
Features (pLannotate 1.2.2; 26 found; start..end, strand, type, name):
    141..520     +  enhancer       CMV enhancer: human cytomegalovirus immediate early enhancer
    522..721     +  promoter       CMV promoter: human cytomegalovirus (CMV) immediate early promoter
    771..793     +  CDS            3xHA (fragment): three tandem HA epitope tags
    796..815     +  CDS            3xHA (fragment): three tandem HA epitope tags
    852..986     -  polyA_signal   SV40 poly(A) signal: SV40 polyadenylation signal
   1009..1092    -  CDS            large T antigen (fragment): large T antigen from SV40 (simian virus 40)
   1095..1135    +  CDS            rop (fragment): Rop protein, which maintains plasmids at low copy number; rop
   1247..1265    -  misc_feature   MCS (fragment): pUC18/19 multiple cloning site
   1711..3500    -  rep_origin     oriP: Epstein-Barr virus oriP replication origin (Yates et al., 2000)
   3501..3719    -  CDS            gL (fragment): GL_EBVB9 - Experimental evidence at protein level: Swiss-Prot protein existence level 1. The heterodimer glycoprotein H-glycoprotein L is required for the fusion of viral and plasma membranes leading to virus entry into the host cell. Acts as a functional inhibitor of gH and maintains gH in an inhibited form. Upon binding to host integrins, gL dissociates from gH leading to activation of the viral fusion glycoproteins gB and gH. Fusion of EBV with B-lymphocytes requires the additional receptor- binding protein gp42, which forms a complex with gH/gL. The heterodimer gH/gL targets also host EPHA
   3802..4806    -  CDS            EBNA1 (fragment): Epstein-Barr nuclear antigen 1, also known as EBNA-1 crucial for latent viral infection, and for episomal amplification of vectors containing the oriP origin (Okita et al., 2013)
   4766..5103    -  CDS            EBNA1 (fragment): Epstein-Barr nuclear antigen 1, also known as EBNA-1 crucial for latent viral infection, and for episomal amplification of vectors containing the oriP origin (Okita et al., 2013)
   5141..5485    -  CDS            BRRF2_EBVB9 (fragment): Protein inferred from homology: Swiss-Prot protein existence level 3. From Epstein-Barr virus (strain B95-8) (HHV-4) (Human herpesvirus 4).
   5488..5511    -  promoter       tet promoter (fragment): E. coli promoter for tetracycline efflux protein gene
   5624..5728    +  promoter       AmpR promoter: bla
   5729..6589    +  CDS            AmpR: β-lactamase; bla; confers resistance to ampicillin, carbenicillin, and related antibiotics
   6760..7348    +  rep_origin     ori: high-copy-number ColE1/pMB1/pBR322/pUC origin of replication
   7394..7552    -  CDS            TcR (fragment): tetracycline efflux protein; tet; confers resistance to tetracycline
   7673..7873    -  CDS            MDV035 (fragment): UL24_GAHVM - Protein inferred from homology: Swiss-Prot protein existence level 3. May play a role in the dispersal of host nucleolin from the nucleolus throughout the nucleus leading to a decrease in ribosome biogenesis. From Gallid herpesvirus 2 (strain Chicken/Md5/ATCC VR-987) (GaHV-2) (Marek's disease herpesvirus type 1).
   7862..7924    +  promoter       Mini-TK promoter: minimal herpes simplex virus (HSV) thymidine kinase promoter
   7967..9004    +  CDS            HygR: hygromycin B phosphotransferase confers resistance to hygromycin
   9046..9094    +  polyA_signal   HSV TK poly(A) signal: herpes simplex virus thymidine kinase polyadenylation signal (Cole and Stacy, 1985)
   9185..9201    -  polyA_signal   bGH poly(A) signal (fragment): bovine growth hormone polyadenylation signal
   9294..9518    +  CDS            gH (fragment): GH_HHV11 - Experimental evidence at protein level: Swiss-Prot protein existence level 1. The heterodimer glycoprotein H-glycoprotein L is required for the fusion of viral and plasma membranes leading to virus entry into the host cell. Following initial binding to host receptor, membrane fusion is mediated by the fusion machinery composed of gB and the heterodimer gH/gL. May also be involved in the fusion between the virion envelope and the outer nuclear membrane during virion morphogenesis. From Human herpesvirus 1 (strain 17) (HHV-1) (Human herpes simplex virus 1).
   9523..9539    +  promoter       tet promoter (fragment): E. coli promoter for tetracycline efflux protein gene
   9549..9574    -  CDS            bla(M) (fragment): β-lactamase lacking the signal sequence; bla(M); allows cytosolic expression of β-lactamase
