[The description below was written by a language model from this plasmid's Addgene catalogue record and pLannotate feature annotations shown in this document.]
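Description:
pHAHA is an empty mammalian expression backbone designed to place an N-terminal double HA epitope tag on any open reading frame cloned into it. The expression cassette consists of the human cytomegalovirus immediate early enhancer and promoter, followed by two short HA-coding segments (annotated as fragments of a 3xHA tag, consistent with the double tag described by the depositor). Next come the multiple cloning site, where inserts are introduced by restriction cloning with the sites preserved, and an SV40 polyadenylation signal, which is annotated on the opposite strand. No insert is present.

In E. coli the plasmid is maintained through a high-copy ColE1/pUC-type origin and selected with ampicillin via the β-lactamase gene. For mammalian cells it carries a hygromycin B phosphotransferase gene driven by a minimal HSV thymidine kinase promoter and terminated by the HSV TK polyadenylation signal, allowing selection of stable populations. The feature table also shows the Epstein-Barr virus oriP origin together with EBNA1 coding sequence, detected as two overlapping fragments. These elements normally support episomal replication and retention of the plasmid in permissive primate cells, although the catalogue entry does not comment on this. Small flanking fragments of herpesvirus genes, tetracycline resistance, rop and SV40 large T antigen appear to be remnants of vector construction rather than functional parts.

The catalogue lists a backbone size of 10,231 bp, whereas the annotated sequencing record is 9,607 nt, and the record leaves this discrepancy unexplained. The vector is suited to CMV-driven expression of HA-tagged proteins for detection or immunoprecipitation with anti-HA antibodies.
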