Addgene plasmid #12517: pHAHA
Purpose: (Empty Backbone)
Depositing lab: Tong-Chuan He. Depositing organization: University of Chicago. Publication: Increased expression of S100A6 is associated with decreased metastasis and inhibition of cell migration and anchorage independent growth in human osteosarcoma. Luu HH, Zhou L, Haydon RC, Deyrup AT, Montag AG, Huo D, Heck R, Heizmann CW, Peabody TD, Simon MA, He TC. Cancer Lett. 2005 Nov 8. 229(1):135-48. 10.1016/j.canlet.2005.02.015 PubMed 16157226.
Backbone
  Vector backbone: pHAHA
  Backbone size (bp): 10231
  Vector type: Mammalian Expression
  Selectable markers: Hygromycin
Growth in bacteria
  Bacterial resistance: Ampicillin, 100 μg/mL
  Growth temperature: 37°C
  Growth strain: DH5alpha
  Copy number: High Copy
Gene/Insert
  Gene/Insert name: None
  Tag / fusion protein: Double HA tag
  Cloning method: Restriction Enzyme; 5′ cloning site MCS (not destroyed); 3′ cloning site MCS (not destroyed)
  Sequencing primers: 5′ CMV-F
Terms and licenses: Academic/Nonprofit Terms; Industry Terms: Not Available to Industry
Depositor comments: CMV-driven expression vector with an N-terminal double HA tag. See author's sequence for area surrounding the cloning sites.
How to cite: pHAHA was a gift from Tong-Chuan He (Addgene plasmid # 12517 ; http://n2t.net/addgene:12517 ; RRID:Addgene_12517)
