>Addgene plasmid #12517 | pHAHA | depositor partial sequence | sequence record 7338 | Author sequence
GTTGACATTGATTATTGACTAGTTATTAATAGTAATCAATTACGGGGTCATTAGTTCATAGCCCATATAT
GGAGTTCCGCGTTACATAACTTACGGTAAATGGCCCGCCTGGCTGACCGCCCAACGACCCCCGCCCATTG
ACGTCAATAATGACGTATGTTCCCATAGTAACGCCAATAGGGACTTTCCATTGACGTCAATGGGTGGAGT
ATTTACGGTAAACTGCCCACTTGGCAGTACATCAAGTGTATCATATGCCAAGTCCGCCCCCTATTGACGT
CAATGACGGTAAATGGCCCGCCTGGCATTATGCCCAGTACATGACCTTACGGGACTTTCCTACTTGGCAG
TACATCTACGTATTAGTCATCGCTATTACCATGGTGATGCGGTTTTGGCAGTACACCAATGGGCGTGGAT
AGCGGTTTGACTCACGGGGATTTCCAAGTCTCCACCCCATTGACGTCAATGGGAGTTTGTTTTGGCACCA
AAATCAACGGGACTTTCCAAAATGTCGTAATAACCCCGCCCCGTTGACGCAAATGGGCGGTAGGCGTGTA
CGGTGGGAGGTCTATATAAGCAGAGCTCGTTTAGTGAACCGTCAGATCTCTAGAAGCTGGGTACCGAAAT
GGGATACGATGTTCCAGATTACGCTTCGTACGATGTTCCAGATTACGCAAGCTTGCTAGCGGCCGCTGAG
GCCGGCAAGGCCGGATCCAGACATGATAAGATACATTGATGAGTTTGGACAAACCACAACTAGAATGCAG
TGAAAAAAATGCTTTATTTGTGAAATTTGTGATGCTATTGCTTTATTTGTAACCATTATAAGCTGCAATA
AACAAGTTAACAACAACAATTGCATTCATTTTATGTTTCAGGTTCAGGGGGAGGTGTGGGAGGTTTTTTA
AAGCAAGTAAAACCTCTACAAATGTGGTATGGCTGATTATGATCCGGCT
