>Addgene plasmid #12517 | pHAHA | addgene partial sequence | sequence record 18973 | SV40pA-R 5'-GAAATTTGTGATGCTATTGC-3'
AGTTACAACAACAATTGCATTCATTTTATGTTTCAGGTTCAGGGGGAGGTGTGGGAGGTTTTTTAAAGCA
AGTAAAACCTCTACAAATGTGGTATGGCTGATTATGATCCGGCTGCCTCGCGCGTTTCGGTGATGACGGT
GAAAACCTCTGACACATGCAGCTCCCGGAGACGGTCACAGCTTGTCTGTAAGCGGATGCCGGGAGCAGAC
AAGCCCGTCAGGGCGCGTCAGCGGGTGTTGGCGGGTGTCGGGGCGCAGCCATGAGGTCGACTCTAGAGGA
TCGATCCCCGCCCCGGACGAACTAAACCTGACTACGACATCTCTGCCCCTTCTTCGCGGGGCAGTGCATG
TAATCCCTTCAGTTGGTTGGTACAACTTGCCAACTGGGCCCTGTTCCACATGTGACACGGGGGGGGACCA
AACACAAAGGGGTTCTCTGACTGTAGTTGACATCCTTATAAATGGATGTGCACATTTGCCAACACTGAGT
GGCTTTCATCCTGGAGCAGACTTTGCAGTCTGTGGACTGCAACACAACATTGCCTTTATGTGTAACTCTT
GGCTGAAGCTCTTACACCAATGCTGGGGG
