>Addgene plasmid #12517 | pHAHA | addgene partial sequence | sequence record 18974 | CMV-F 5'-CGCAAATGGGCGGTAGGCGTG-3'
CAGAGCTCGTTTAGTGACCGTCAGATCTCTAGAAGCTGGGTACCGAAATGGGATACGATGTTCCAGATTA
CGCTTCGTACGATGTTCCAGATTACGCAAGCTTGCTAGCGGCCGCTCGAGGCCGGCAAGGCCGGATCCAG
ACATGATAAGATACATTGATGAGTTTGGACAAACCACAACTAGAATGCAGTGAAAAAAATGCTTTATTTG
TGAAATTTGTGATGCTATTGCTTTATTTGTAACCATTATAAGCTGCAATAAACAAGTTAACAACAACAAT
TGCATTCATTTTATGTTTCAGGTTCAGGGGGAGGTGTGGGAGGTTTTTTAAAGCAAGTAAAACCTCTACA
AATGTGGTATGGCTGATTATGATCCGGCTGCCTCGCGCGTTTCGGTGATGACGGTGAAAACCTCTGACAC
ATGCAGCTCCCGGAGACGGTCACAGCTTGTCTGTAAGCGGATGCCGGGAGCAGACAAGCCCGTCAGGGCG
CGTCAGCGGGTGTTGGCGGGTGTCGGGGCGCAGCCATGAGGTCGACTCTAGAGGATCGATCCCCGCCCCG
GACGAACTAAACCTGACTACGACATCTCTGCCCCTTCTTCGCGGGGCAGTGCATGTAATCCCTTCAGTTG
GTTGGTACAACTTGCCAACTGGGCCCTGTTCCACATGTGACACGGGGGGGG
